>Addgene plasmid #81730 | pDONR223_HTR3B_p.I118T | addgene full sequence | sequence record 168816 | Addgene NGS Result
TCAAAGGATCTTCTTGAGATCCTTTTTTTCTGCGCGTAATCTGCTGCTTGCAAACAAAAAAACCACCGCT
ACCAGCGGTGGTTTGTTTGCCGGATCAAGAGCTACCAACTCTTTTTCCGAAGGTAACTGGCTTCAGCAGA
GCGCAGATACCAAATACTGTTCTTCTAGTGTAGCCGTAGTTAGGCCACCACTTCAAGAACTCTGTAGCAC
CGCCTACATACCTCGCTCTGCTAATCCTGTTACCAGTGGCTGCTGCCAGTGGCGATAAGTCGTGTCTTAC
CGGGTTGGACTCAAGACGATAGTTACCGGATAAGGCGCAGCGGTCGGGCTGAACGGGGGGTTCGTGCACA
CAGCCCAGCTTGGAGCGAACGACCTACACCGAACTGAGATACCTACAGCGTGAGCTATGAGAAAGCGCCA
CGCTTCCCGAAGGGAGAAAGGCGGACAGGTATCCGGTAAGCGGCAGGGTCGGAACAGGAGAGCGCACGAG
GGAGCTTCCAGGGGGAAACGCCTGGTATCTTTATAGTCCTGTCGGGTTTCGCCACCTCTGACTTGAGCGT
CGATTTTTGTGATGCTCGTCAGGGGGGCGGAGCCTATGGAAAAACGCCAGCAACGCGGCCTTTTTACGGT
TCCTGGCCTTTTGCTGGCCTTTTGCTCACATGTTCTTTCCTGCGTTATCCCCTGATTCTGTGGATAACCG
TATTACCGCCTTTGAGTGAGCTGATACCGCTCGCCGCAGCCGAACGACCGAGCGCAGCGAGTCAGTGAGC
GAGGAAGCGGAAGAGCGCCCAATACGCAAACCGCCTCTCCCCGCGCGTTGGCCGATTCATTAATGCAGCT
GGCACGACAGGTTTCCCGACTGGAAAGCGGGCAGTGAGCGCAACGCAATTAATACGCGTACCGCTAGCCA
GGAAGAGTTTGTAGAAACGCAAAAAGGCCATCCGTCAGGATGGCCTTCTGCTTAGTTTGATGCCTGGCAG
TTTATGGCGGGCGTCCTGCCCGCCACCCTCCGGGCCGTTGCTTCACAACGTTCAAATCCGCTCCCGGCGG
ATTTGTCCTACTCAGGAGAGCGTTCACCGACAAACAACAGATAAAACGAAAGGCCCAGTCTTCCGACTGA
GCCTTTCGTTTTATTTGATGCCTGGCAGTTCCCTACTCTCGCGTTAACGCTAGCATGGATGTTTTCCCAG
TCACGACGTTGTAAAACGACGGCCAGTCTTAAGCTCGGGCCCCAAATAATGATTTTATTTTGACTGATAG
TGACCTGTTCGTTGCAACAAATTGATGAGCAATGCTTTTTTATAATGCCAACTTTGTACAAAAAAGTTGG
CACCATGTTGTCAAGTGTAATGGCTCCCCTGTGGGCCTGCATCCTGGTGGCTGCAGGAATTCTAGCCACA
GATACACATCATCCCCAGGATTCTGCTCTGTATCATCTCAGCAAGCAGCTATTACAGAAATATCATAAAG
AAGTGAGACCTGTTTACAACTGGACCAAGGCCACCACAGTCTACCTGGACCTGTTCGTCCATGCTATATT
GGATGTGGATGCAGAGAATCAAATATTAAAGACAAGTGTATGGTACCAAGAGGTCTGGAATGATGAATTT
TTATCCTGGAACTCCAGCATGTTTGATGAGATTAGAGAGATCTCCCTACCTCTAAGTGCCATCTGGGCCC
CCGATACCATCATCAATGAGTTTGTGGACATTGAAAGATACCCTGACCTTCCCTATGTTTATGTGAACTC
ATCTGGGACCATTGAGAACTATAAGCCCATCCAGGTGGTCTCTGCGTGCAGTTTAGAGACATATGCTTTT
CCATTTGATGTCCAGAATTGCAGCCTGACCTTCAAGAGCATTCTGCATACAGTGGAAGACGTAGACCTGG
CCTTTCTGAGGAGCCCAGAAGACATTCAGCATGACAAAAAGGCGTTTTTGAATGACAGTGAGTGGGAACT
TCTATCTGTGTCCTCCACATACAGCATCCTGCAGAGCAGCGCTGGAGGATTTGCACAGATTCAGTTTAAT
GTGGTGATGCGCAGGCACCCCCTGGTCTATGTCGTGAGTCTGCTGATTCCTAGCATCTTTCTCATGCTGG
TGGACCTGGGGAGCTTCTACCTGCCACCCAACTGCCGAGCCAGGATTGTGTTCAAGACCAGTGTGCTGGT
GGGCTACACCGTCTTCAGGGTCAACATGTCCAACCAGGTGCCACGGAGTGTAGGGAGCACCCCTCTGATT
GGGCACTTCTTCACCATCTGCATGGCCTTCTTGGTTCTCAGCTTAGCTAAGTCCATCGTGTTGGTCAAAT
TCCTCCATGATGAGCAGCGTGGTGGACAGGAGCAGCCCTTCTTGTGCCTTCGAGGGGACACCGATGCTGA
CAGGCCTAGAGTGGAACCCAGGGCCCAACGTGCTGTGGTAACAGAGTCCTCGCTGTATGGAGAGCACCTG
GCCCAGCCAGGAACCCTGAAGGAAGTCTGGTCGCAGCTTCAATCTATCAGCAACTACCTCCAAACTCAGG
ACCAGACAGACCAACAGGAGGCAGAGTGGCTGGTCCTCCTGTCCCGCTTTGACCGACTGCTCTTCCAAAG
CTACCTTTTCATGCTGGGGATCTACACCATCACTCTGTGCTCCCTCTGGGCACTGTGGGGCGGCGTGTGA
TTGCCAACTTTCTTGTACAAAGTTGGCATTATAAGAAAGCATTGCTTATCAATTTGTTGCAACGAACAGG
TCACTATCAGTCAAAATAAAATCATTATTTGCCATCCAGCTGATATCCCCTATAGTGAGTCGTATTACAT
GGTCATAGCTGTTTCCTGGCAGCTCTGGCCCGTGTCTCAAAATCTCTGATGTTACATTGCACAAGATAAA
AATATATCATCATGCCTCCTCTAGACCAGCCAGGACAGAAATGCCTCGACTTCGCTGCTACCCAAGGTTG
CCGGGTGACGCACACCGTGGAAACGGATGAAGGCACGAACCCAGTGGACATAAGCCTGTTCGGTTCGTAA
GCTGTAATGCAAGTAGCGTATGCGCTCACGCAACTGGTCCAGAACCTTGACCGAACGCAGCGGTGGTAAC
GGCGCAGTGGCGGTTTTCATGGCTTGTTATGACTGTTTTTTTGGGGTACAGTCTATGCCTCGGGCATCCA
AGCAGCAAGCGCGTTACGCCGTGGGTCGATGTTTGATGTTATGGAGCAGCAACGATGTTACGCAGCAGGG
CAGTCGCCCTAAAACAAAGTTAAACATTATGAGGGAAGCGGTGATCGCCGAAGTATCGACTCAACTATCA
GAGGTAGTTGGCGTCATCGAGCGCCATCTCGAACCGACGTTGCTGGCCGTACATTTGTACGGCTCCGCAG
TGGATGGCGGCCTGAAGCCACACAGTGATATTGATTTGCTGGTTACGGTGACCGTAAGGCTTGATGAAAC
AACGCGGCGAGCTTTGATCAACGACCTTTTGGAAACTTCGGCTTCCCCTGGAGAGAGCGAGATTCTCCGC
GCTGTAGAAGTCACCATTGTTGTGCACGACGACATCATTCCGTGGCGTTATCCAGCTAAGCGCGAACTGC
AATTTGGAGAATGGCAGCGCAATGACATTCTTGCAGGTATCTTCGAGCCAGCCACGATCGACATTGATCT
GGCTATCTTGCTGACAAAAGCAAGAGAACATAGCGTTGCCTTGGTAGGTCCAGCGGCGGAGGAACTCTTT
GATCCGGTTCCTGAACAGGATCTATTTGAGGCGCTAAATGAAACCTTAACGCTATGGAACTCGCCGCCCG
ACTGGGCTGGCGATGAGCGAAATGTAGTGCTTACGTTGTCCCGCATTTGGTACAGCGCAGTAACCGGCAA
AATCGCGCCGAAGGATGTCGCTGCCGACTGGGCAATGGAGCGCCTGCCGGCCCAGTATCAGCCCGTCATA
CTTGAAGCTAGACAGGCTTATCTTGGACAAGAAGAAGATCGCTTGGCCTCGCGCGCAGATCAGTTGGAAG
AATTTGTCCACTACGTGAAAGGCGAGATCACCAAGGTAGTCGGCAAATAACCCTCGAGCCACCCATGACC
AAAATCCCTTAACGTGAGTTACGCGTCGTTCCACTGAGCGTCAGACCCCGTAGAAAAGA
Features (pLannotate 1.2.2; 12 found; start..end, strand, type, name):
     14..602     +  rep_origin     ori: high-copy-number ColE1/pMB1/pBR322/pUC origin of replication
    785..877     +  CDS            lacI (fragment): lac repressor; lacI; The lac repressor binds to the lac operator to inhibit transcription in E. coli. This inhibition can be relieved by adding lactose or isopropyl-β-D-thiogalactopyranoside (IPTG).
    932..959     -  terminator     rrnB T2 terminator: transcription terminator T2 from the E. coli rrnB gene
   1091..1134    +  terminator     rrnB T1 terminator: Escherichia coli rrnB; transcription terminator T1 from the E. coli rrnB gene
   1181..1217    -  CDS            lacZα (fragment): LacZα fragment of β-galactosidase; lacZ fragment
   1234..1329    +  protein_bind   attL3: mutant version of attL; recombination site for the Gateway® LR reaction LR Clonase™
   1335..2657    +  CDS            HTR3B: 5HT3B_HUMAN - Experimental evidence at protein level: Swiss-Prot protein existence level 1. This is one of the several different receptors for 5- hydroxytryptamine (serotonin), a biogenic hormone that functions as a neurotransmitter, a hormone, and a mitogen. This receptor is a ligand- gated ion channel, which when activated causes fast, depolarizing responses. It is a cation-specific, but otherwise relatively nonselective, ion channel. From Homo sapiens (Human).
   2665..2760    -  protein_bind   attL3: mutant version of attL; recombination site for the Gateway® LR reaction LR Clonase™
   2779..2797    -  promoter       T7 promoter: promoter for bacteriophage T7 RNA polymerase
   2987..3010    +  promoter       Pc promoter (fragment): intI1 (promoter lies within the coding sequence); class 1 integron promoter
   3186..3242    +  CDS            GmR (fragment): gentamycin acetyltransferase; aacC1; confers resistance to gentamycin
   3249..4040    +  CDS            SmR: aminoglycoside adenylyltransferase (Murphy, 1985); aadA; confers resistance to spectinomycin and streptomycin
