[The description below was written by a language model from this plasmid's Addgene catalogue record and pLannotate feature annotations shown in this document.]
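Description:
pDONR223_HTR3B_p.I118T is a Gateway entry clone built on the Invitrogen pDONR223 backbone and carrying a variant open reading frame of human HTR3B, which encodes the 5-HT3B subunit of the serotonin-gated cation channel. The insert carries the I118T substitution and is in the "closed" configuration, meaning a stop codon immediately follows the coding sequence, so it will express the native C-terminus rather than reading through into a destination-vector tag. The plasmid is propagated in E. coli from a high-copy ColE1/pUC-type origin and selected with spectinomycin through the aadA (SmR) aminoglycoside adenylyltransferase gene. Fragments of a class 1 integron Pc promoter and a gentamicin resistance gene lie just upstream of this marker and appear to be remnants of the resistance cassette's origin.

The roughly 1.3 kb HTR3B coding sequence is flanked on both sides by attL-type recombination sites. The automated annotation labels both as attL3, although they face in opposite orientations around the insert, as expected for an LR-competent entry clone. No promoter drives the gene in this vector, consistent with the catalogue entry. rrnB T1 and T2 terminators upstream of the cassette insulate it from backbone transcription, and a T7 promoter sits downstream of the insert, pointing back toward it. Short lacI and lacZα fragments are backbone remnants with no evident function.

The construct is not an expression plasmid itself; it serves as a source for transferring the mutant ORF by LR recombination into expression destination vectors. It belongs to the Target Accelerator Plasmid Collection, assembled for systematic functional testing of rare cancer-associated variant alleles.
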