Addgene plasmid #81730: pDONR223_HTR3B_p.I118T
Purpose: Gateway Donor vector containing HTR3B, part of the Target Accelerator Plasmid Collection.
Depositing lab: Jesse Boehm & William Hahn & David Root. Depositing organization: Broad Institute. Publication: Systematic Functional Interrogation of Rare Cancer Variants Identifies Oncogenic Alleles. Kim E, Ilic N, Shrestha Y, Zou L, Kamburov A, Zhu C, Yang X, Lubonja R, Tran N, Nguyen C, Lawrence MS, Piccioni F, Bagul M, Doench JG, Chouinard CR, Wu X, Hogstrom L, Natoli T, Tamayo P, Horn H, Corsello SM, Lage K, Root DE, Subramanian A, Golub TR, Getz G, Boehm JS, Hahn WC. Cancer Discov. 2016 Jul;6(7):714-26. doi: 10.1158/2159-8290.CD-16-0160. Epub 2016 May 4. PubMed 27147599.
Backbone
  Vector backbone: pDONR223
  Backbone manufacturer: Invitrogen
  Backbone size w/o insert (bp): 2790
  Vector type: Gateway Entry vector
Growth in bacteria
  Bacterial resistance: Spectinomycin, 50 μg/mL
  Growth temperature: 37°C
  Growth strain: DH5alpha
  Copy number: High Copy
Gene/Insert
  Gene/Insert name: HTR3B (alt name: NM_006028.4)
  Species: H. sapiens (human)
  Mutation: I118T
  Entrez Gene: HTR3B (a.k.a. 5-HT3B)
  Promoter: None
  Cloning method: Gateway Cloning
  Sequencing primers: 5′ M13pUC-fwd; 3′ M13-Rev
Terms and licenses: Academic/Nonprofit Terms; Industry Terms: Not Available to Industry
Depositor comments: Closed state: stop codon immediately follows insert
How to cite: pDONR223_HTR3B_p.I118T was a gift from Jesse Boehm & William Hahn & David Root (Addgene plasmid # 81730 ; http://n2t.net/addgene:81730 ; RRID:Addgene_81730)
