>Addgene plasmid #81730 | pDONR223_HTR3B_p.I118T | depositor partial sequence | sequence record 155049 | Insert sequence
ATGTTGTCAAGTGTAATGGCTCCCCTGTGGGCCTGCATCCTGGTGGCTGCAGGAATTCTAGCCACAGATA
CACATCATCCCCAGGATTCTGCTCTGTATCATCTCAGCAAGCAGCTATTACAGAAATATCATAAAGAAGT
GAGACCTGTTTACAACTGGACCAAGGCCACCACAGTCTACCTGGACCTGTTCGTCCATGCTATATTGGAT
GTGGATGCAGAGAATCAAATATTAAAGACAAGTGTATGGTACCAAGAGGTCTGGAATGATGAATTTTTAT
CCTGGAACTCCAGCATGTTTGATGAGATTAGAGAGATCTCCCTACCTCTAAGTGCCATCTGGGCCCCCGA
TACCATCATCAATGAGTTTGTGGACATTGAAAGATACCCTGACCTTCCCTATGTTTATGTGAACTCATCT
GGGACCATTGAGAACTATAAGCCCATCCAGGTGGTCTCTGCGTGCAGTTTAGAGACATATGCTTTTCCAT
TTGATGTCCAGAATTGCAGCCTGACCTTCAAGAGCATTCTGCATACAGTGGAAGACGTAGACCTGGCCTT
TCTGAGGAGCCCAGAAGACATTCAGCATGACAAAAAGGCGTTTTTGAATGACAGTGAGTGGGAACTTCTA
TCTGTGTCCTCCACATACAGCATCCTGCAGAGCAGCGCTGGAGGATTTGCACAGATTCAGTTTAATGTGG
TGATGCGCAGGCACCCCCTGGTCTATGTCGTGAGTCTGCTGATTCCTAGCATCTTTCTCATGCTGGTGGA
CCTGGGGAGCTTCTACCTGCCACCCAACTGCCGAGCCAGGATTGTGTTCAAGACCAGTGTGCTGGTGGGC
TACACCGTCTTCAGGGTCAACATGTCCAACCAGGTGCCACGGAGTGTAGGGAGCACCCCTCTGATTGGGC
ACTTCTTCACCATCTGCATGGCCTTCTTGGTTCTCAGCTTAGCTAAGTCCATCGTGTTGGTCAAATTCCT
CCATGATGAGCAGCGTGGTGGACAGGAGCAGCCCTTCTTGTGCCTTCGAGGGGACACCGATGCTGACAGG
CCTAGAGTGGAACCCAGGGCCCAACGTGCTGTGGTAACAGAGTCCTCGCTGTATGGAGAGCACCTGGCCC
AGCCAGGAACCCTGAAGGAAGTCTGGTCGCAGCTTCAATCTATCAGCAACTACCTCCAAACTCAGGACCA
GACAGACCAACAGGAGGCAGAGTGGCTGGTCCTCCTGTCCCGCTTTGACCGACTGCTCTTCCAAAGCTAC
CTTTTCATGCTGGGGATCTACACCATCACTCTGTGCTCCCTCTGGGCACTGTGGGGCGGCGTG
